>Addgene plasmid #128725 | pCPP5107 | addgene full sequence | sequence record 252545 | Addgene NGS Result
TTGTTTAACTTTAAGAAGGAGCCCTTCACCATGCACATCAACCGACGCGTCCAACAACCGCCTGTGACTG
CGACGGATAGCTTTCGGACAGCGTCCGACGCGTCTCTTGCCTCCAGCTCTGTGCGATCTGTCAGCTCCGA
TCAGCAACGCGAGATAAATGCGATTGCCGATTACCTGACAGATCATGTGTTCGCTGCGCATAAACTGCCG
CCGGCCGATTCGGCTGATGGCCAAGCTGCAGTTGACGTACACAATGCGCAGATCACTGCGCTGATCGAGA
CGCGCGCCAGCCGCCTGCACTTCGAAGGGGAAACCCCGGCAACCATCGCCGACACCTTCGCCAAGGCGGA
AAAGCTCGACCGATTGGCGACGACTACATCAGGCGCGTTGCGGGCGACGCCCTTTGCCATGGCCTCGTTG
CTTCAGTACATGCAGCCTGCGATCAACAAGGGCGATTGGCTGCCGGCTCCGCTCAAACCGCTGACCCCGC
TCATTTCCGGAGCGCTGTCGGGCGCCATGGACCAGGTGGGCACCAAGATGATGGACCGCGCGACGGGTGA
TCTGCATTACCTGAGCGCCTCGCCGGACAGGCTCCACGATGCGATGGCCGCTTCGGTGAAGCGCCACTCG
CCAAGCCTTGCTCGACAGGTTCTGGACACGGGGGTTGCGGTTCAGACGTACTCGGCGCGCAACGCCGTAC
GTACCGTATTGGCTCCGGCACTGGCGTCCAGACCCGCCGTGCAGGGTGCTGTGGACCTTGGTGTATCGAT
GGCGGGTGGTCTGGCTGCCAACGCAGGCTTTGGCAACCGCCTGCTCAGTGTGCAGTCGCGTGATCACCAG
CGTGGCGGTGCATTAGTGCTCGGTTTGAAGGATAAAGAGCCCAAGGCTCAACTGAGCGAAGAAAACGACT
GGCTCGAGGCTTATAAAGCAATCAAATCGGCCAGCTACTCGGGTGCGGCGCTCAACGCTGGCAAGCGGAT
GGCCGGTCTGCCACTGGATATGGCGACCGACGCAATGGGTGCGGTAAGAAGCCTGGTGTCAGCGTCCAGC
CTGACCCAAAACGGTCTGGCCCTGGCGGGTGGCTTTGCAGGGGTAGGCAAGTTGCAGGAGATGGCGACGA
AAAATATCACCGACCCGGCGACCAAGGCCGCGGTCAGTCAGTTGACCAACCTGGCAGGTTCGGCAGCCGT
TTTCGCAGGCTGGACCACGGCCGCGCTGACAACCGATCCCGCGGTGAAAAAAGCCGAGTCGTTCATACAG
GACACGGTGAAATCGACTGCATCCAGTACCACAGGCTACGTAGCCGACCAGACCGTCAAACTGGCGAAGA
CCGTCAAAGACATGGGCGGGGAGGCGATCACCCATACCGGCGCCAGCTTGCGCAATACGGTCAATAACCT
GCGTCAACGCCCGGCTCGTGAAGCTGATATAGAAGAGGGGGGCACGGCGGCTTCTCCAAGTGAAATACCG
TTTCGGCCTATGCGGTCGAAGGGTGGGCGCGCCGACCCAGCTTTCTTGTACAAAGTTGGCATTATAAGAA
AGCATTGCTTATCAATTTGTTGCAACGAACAGGTCACTATCAGTCAAAATAAAATCATTATTTGCCATCC
AGCTGATATCCCCTATAGTGAGTCGTATTACATGGTCATAGCTGTTTCCTGGCAGCTCTGGCCCGTGTCT
CAAAATCTCTGATGTTACATTGCACAAGATAAAAATATATCATCATGAACAATAAAACTGTCTGCTTACA
TAAACAGTAATACAAGGGGTGTTATGAGCCATATTCAACGGGAAACGTCGAGGCCGCGATTAAATTCCAA
CATGGATGCTGATTTATATGGGTATAAATGGGCTCGCGATAATGTCGGGCAATCAGGTGCGACAATCTAT
CGCTTGTATGGGAAGCCCGATGCGCCAGAGTTGTTTCTGAAACATGGCAAAGGTAGCGTTGCCAATGATG
TTACAGATGAGATGGTCAGACTAAACTGGCTGACGGAATTTATGCCTCTTCCGACCATCAAGCATTTTAT
CCGTACTCCTGATGATGCATGGTTACTCACCACTGCGATCCCCGGAAAAACAGCATTCCAGGTATTAGAA
GAATATCCTGATTCAGGTGAAAATATTGTTGATGCGCTGGCAGTGTTCCTGCGCCGGTTGCATTCGATTC
CTGTTTGTAATTGTCCTTTTAACAGCGATCGCGTATTTCGTCTCGCTCAGGCGCAATCACGAATGAATAA
CGGTTTGGTTGATGCGAGTGATTTTGATGACGAGCGTAATGGCTGGCCTGTTGAACAAGTCTGGAAAGAA
ATGCATAAACTTTTGCCATTCTCACCGGATTCAGTCGTCACTCATGGTGATTTCTCACTTGATAACCTTA
TTTTTGACGAGGGGAAATTAATAGGTTGTATTGATGTTGGACGAGTCGGAATCGCAGACCGATACCAGGA
TCTTGCCATCCTATGGAACTGCCTCGGTGAGTTTTCTCCTTCATTACAGAAACGGCTTTTTCAAAAATAT
GGTATTGATAATCCTGATATGAATAAATTGCAGTTTCATTTGATGCTCGATGAGTTTTTCTAATCAGAAT
TGGTTAATTGGTTGTAACACTGGCAGAGCATTACGCTGACTTGACGGGACGGCGCAAGCTCATGACCAAA
ATCCCTTAACGTGAGTTACGCGTCGTTCCACTGAGCGTCAGACCCCGTAGAAAAGATCAAAGGATCTTCT
TGAGATCCTTTTTTTCTGCGCGTAATCTGCTGCTTGCAAACAAAAAAACCACCGCTACCAGCGGTGGTTT
GTTTGCCGGATCAAGAGCTACCAACTCTTTTTCCGAAGGTAACTGGCTTCAGCAGAGCGCAGATACCAAA
TACTGTTCTTCTAGTGTAGCCGTAGTTAGGCCACCACTTCAAGAACTCTGTAGCACCGCCTACATACCTC
GCTCTGCTAATCCTGTTACCAGTGGCTGCTGCCAGTGGCGATAAGTCGTGTCTTACCGGGTTGGACTCAA
GACGATAGTTACCGGATAAGGCGCAGCGGTCGGGCTGAACGGGGGGTTCGTGCACACAGCCCAGCTTGGA
GCGAACGACCTACACCGAACTGAGATACCTACAGCGTGAGCTATGAGAAAGCGCCACGCTTCCCGAAGGG
AGAAAGGCGGACAGGTATCCGGTAAGCGGCAGGGTCGGAACAGGAGAGCGCACGAGGGAGCTTCCAGGGG
GAAACGCCTGGTATCTTTATAGTCCTGTCGGGTTTCGCCACCTCTGACTTGAGCGTCGATTTTTGTGATG
CTCGTCAGGGGGGCGGAGCCTATGGAAAAACGCCAGCAACGCGGCCTTTTTACGGTTCCTGGCCTTTTGC
TGGCCTTTTGCTCACATGTTCTTTCCTGCGTTATCCCCTGATTCTGTGGATAACCGTATTACCGCCTTTG
AGTGAGCTGATACCGCTCGCCGCAGCCGAACGACCGAGCGCAGCGAGTCAGTGAGCGAGGAAGCGGAAGA
GCGCCCAATACGCAAACCGCCTCTCCCCGCGCGTTGGCCGATTCATTAATGCAGCTGGCACGACAGGTTT
CCCGACTGGAAAGCGGGCAGTGAGCGCAACGCAATTAATACGCGTACCGCTAGCCAGGAAGAGTTTGTAG
AAACGCAAAAAGGCCATCCGTCAGGATGGCCTTCTGCTTAGTTTGATGCCTGGCAGTTTATGGCGGGCGT
CCTGCCCGCCACCCTCCGGGCCGTTGCTTCACAACGTTCAAATCCGCTCCCGGCGGATTTGTCCTACTCA
GGAGAGCGTTCACCGACAAACAACAGATAAAACGAAAGGCCCAGTCTTCCGACTGAGCCTTTCGTTTTAT
TTGATGCCTGGCAGTTCCCTACTCTCGCGTTAACGCTAGCATGGATGTTTTCCCAGTCACGACGTTGTAA
AACGACGGCCAGTCTTAAGCTCGGGCCCCAAATAATGATTTTATTTTGACTGATAGTGACCTGTTCGTTG
CAACAAATTGATGAGCAATGCTTTTTTATAATGCCAACTTTGTACAAAAAAGCAGGCTCCGCGGCCGCC
Features (pLannotate 1.2.2; 10 found; start..end, strand, type, name):
      1..21      +  RBS            RBS: efficient ribosome binding site from bacteriophage T7 gene 10 (Olins and Rangwala, 1989)
   1505..1604    -  protein_bind   attL2: mutant version of attL; recombination site for the Gateway® LR reaction LR Clonase™
   1622..1640    -  promoter       T7 promoter: promoter for bacteriophage T7 RNA polymerase
   1774..2583    +  CDS            KanR: aminoglycoside phosphotransferase; aph(3')-Ia; confers resistance to kanamycin in bacteria or G418 (Geneticin®) in eukaryotes
   2730..3318    +  rep_origin     ori: high-copy-number ColE1/pMB1/pBR322/pUC origin of replication
   3501..3593    +  CDS            lacI (fragment): lac repressor; lacI; The lac repressor binds to the lac operator to inhibit transcription in E. coli. This inhibition can be relieved by adding lactose or isopropyl-β-D-thiogalactopyranoside (IPTG).
   3648..3675    -  terminator     rrnB T2 terminator: transcription terminator T2 from the E. coli rrnB gene
   3807..3850    +  terminator     rrnB T1 terminator: Escherichia coli rrnB; transcription terminator T1 from the E. coli rrnB gene
   3897..3933    -  CDS            lacZα (fragment): LacZα fragment of β-galactosidase; lacZ fragment
   3949..4048    +  protein_bind   attL1: mutant version of attL; recombination site for the Gateway® LR reaction LR Clonase™
