[The description below was written by a language model from this plasmid's Addgene catalogue record and pLannotate feature annotations shown in this document.]
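Description:
pCPP5107 is a Gateway entry (donor) clone built on the pENTR/SD/D-TOPO backbone, carrying the hopAA1-1 gene, which encodes a type III secretion system effector of the plant pathogen Pseudomonas syringae pv. tomato. The gene was inserted by directional TOPO cloning and deliberately lacks its stop codon, so that after transfer to a destination vector the open reading frame can read through into a C-terminal tag or fusion partner. The plasmid is maintained in E. coli at high copy through a ColE1/pUC-type origin and is selected with kanamycin via the aph(3')-Ia resistance gene.

The sequenced record is about 4.1 kb. The annotation tool did not label the insert itself, but the unannotated stretch between the bacteriophage T7 gene 10 ribosome binding site (the "SD" element of the backbone) and attL2 is where hopAA1-1 would be expected to lie. attL1 sits just upstream of the ribosome binding site, so the two attL sites bracket the RBS and gene and allow an LR Clonase reaction to move them together into any attR-containing destination vector. Upstream of attL1, the rrnB T1 and T2 terminators insulate the cassette from read-through transcription originating in the backbone, and a T7 promoter lies beyond attL2 on the opposite strand, pointing back toward the insert. The short lacI and lacZα matches are small fragments, not functional genes.

Although catalogued as a bacterial expression vector, the construct mainly serves as a shuttle source of the effector gene. The associated study surveyed the DC3000 effector repertoire for proteins that are deleterious when expressed in Saccharomyces cerevisiae.
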