Addgene plasmid #128725: pCPP5107
Purpose: Phytopathogen Pseudomonas syringae pv. tomato type III secretion system effector (gene lacking stop codon) Gateway donor clone
Depositing lab: Alan Collmer. Depositing organization: Cornell University. Publication: A survey of the Pseudomonas syringae pv. tomato DC3000 type III secretion system effector repertoire reveals several effectors that are deleterious when expressed in Saccharomyces cerevisiae. Munkvold KR, Martin ME, Bronstein PA, Collmer A. Mol Plant Microbe Interact. 2008 Apr;21(4):490-502. doi: 10.1094/MPMI-21-4-0490. PubMed 18321194.
Backbone
  Vector backbone: pENTR/SD/D-TOPO
  Vector type: Bacterial Expression
Growth in bacteria
  Bacterial resistance: Kanamycin, 50 μg/mL
  Growth temperature: 37°C
  Growth strain: DH5alpha
  Copy number: High Copy
Gene/Insert
  Gene/Insert name: hopAA1-1
  Species: Pseudomonas syringae
  Cloning method: TOPO Cloning
Terms and licenses: Academic/Nonprofit Terms; Industry Terms: Not Available to Industry
Depositor comments: Also reference: PMID 29742421.
How to cite: pCPP5107 was a gift from Alan Collmer (Addgene plasmid # 128725 ; http://n2t.net/addgene:128725 ; RRID:Addgene_128725)
